>Addgene plasmid #55550 | mTurquoise-ER-5 | depositor partial sequence | sequence record 85957 | insert sequence
TCCGCTAGCGCCACCATGCTGCTATCCGTGCCGTTGCTGCTCGGCCTCCTCGGCCTGGCCGTCGCCGCAC
CGGTCGCCACCATGGTGAGCAAGGGCGAGGAGCTGTTCACCGGGGTGGTGCCCATCCTGGTCGAGCTGGA
CGGCGACGTAAACGGCCACAAGTTCAGCGTGTCCGGCGAGGGCGAGGGCGATGCCACCTACGGCAAGCTG
ACCCTGAAGTTCATCTGCACCACCGGCAAGCTGCCCGTGCCCTGGCCCACCCTCGTGACCACCCTGTCCT
GGGGCGTGCAGTGCTTCGCCCGCTACCCCGACCACATGAAGCAGCACGACTTCTTCAAGTCCGCCATGCC
CGAAGGCTACGTCCAGGAGCGCACCATCTTCTTCAAGGACGACGGCAACTACAAGACCCGCGCCGAGGTG
AAGTTCGAGGGCGACACCCTGGTGAACCGCATCGAGCTGAAGGGCATCGACTTCAAGGAGGACGGCAACA
TCCTGGGGCACAAGCTGGAGTACAACTACATCAGCGACAACGTCTATATCACCGCCGACAAGCAGAAGAA
CGGCATCAAGGCCAACTTCAAGATCCGCCACAACATCGAGGACGGCGGCGTGCAGCTCGCCGACCACTAC
CAGCAGAACACCCCCATCGGCGACGGCCCCGTGCTGCTGCCCGACAACCACTACCTGAGCACCCAGTCCA
AGCTGAGCAAAGACCCCAACGAGAAGCGCGATCACATGGTCCTGCTGGAGTTCGTGACCGCCGCCGGGAT
CACTCTCGGCATGGACGAGCTGTACAAGTCCGGAAAGGACGAGCTGTAAGAATTCTGCAGTCGACGGTAC
CGCGGGCCCGGGATCCACCGGATCTAGATAACTGATCATAATCAGCCAT
