>Addgene plasmid #55550 | mTurquoise-ER-5 | addgene partial sequence | sequence record 101885 | N-ter GFP 5'-GGATCACTCTCGGCATGG-3'
ATTCTGCAGTCGACGGTACCGCGGGCCCGGGATCCACCGGATCTAGATAACTGATCATAATCAGCCATAC
CACATTTGTAGAGGTTTTACTTGCTTTAAAAAACCTCCCACACCTCCCCCTGAACCTGAAACATAAAATG
AATGCAATTGTTGTTGTTAACTTGTTTATTGCAGCTTATAATGGTTACAAATAAAGCAATAGCATCACAA
ATTTCACAAATAAAGCATTTTTTTCACTGCATTCTAGTTGTGGTTTGTCCAAACTCATCAATGTATCTTA
ACGCGTAAATTGTAAGCGTTAATATTTTGTTAAAATTCGCGTTAAATTTTTGTTAAATCAGCTCATTTTT
TAACCAATAGGCCGAAATCGGCAAAATCCCTTATAAATCAAAAGAATAGACCGAGATAGGGT
[37 nt withheld, positions 413-449]
AAAGAACGTGGACTCCAACGTCAAAGG
[49 nt withheld, positions 477-525]
T
[91 nt withheld, positions 527-617]
G
[125 nt withheld, positions 619-743]
C
