>Addgene plasmid #55550 | mTurquoise-ER-5 | addgene partial sequence | sequence record 105784 | CMV-F 5'-CGCAAATGGGCGGTAGGCGTG-3'
AGCTGGTTTAGTGACCGTCAGATCCGCTAGCGCCACCATGCTGCTATCCGTGCCGTTGCTGCTCGGCCTC
CTCGGCCTGGCCGTCGCCGCACCGGTCGCCACCATGGTGAGCAAGGGCGAGGAGCTGTTCACCGGGGTGG
TGCCCATCCTGGTCGAGCTGGACGGCGACGTAAACGGCCACAAGTTCAGCGTGTCCGGCGAGGGCGAGGG
CGATGCCACCTACGGCAAGCTGACCCTGAAGTTCATCTGCACCACCGGCAAGCTGCCCGTGCCCTGGCCC
ACCCTCGTGACCACCCTGTCCTGGGGCGTGCAGTGCTTCGCCCGCTACCCCGACCACATGAAGCAGCACG
ACTTCTTCAAGTCCGCCATGCCCGAAGGCTACGTCCAGGAGCGCACCATCTTCTTCAAGGACGACGGCAA
CTACAAGACCCGCGCCGAGGTGAAGTTCGAGGGCGACACCCTGGTGAACCGCATCGAGCTGAAGGGCATC
GACTTCAAGGAGGACGGCAACATCCTGGGGCACAAGCTGGAGTACAACTACATCAGCGACAACGTCTATA
TCACCGCCGACAAGCAGAAGAACGGCATCAAGGCCAACTTCAAGATCCGCCACAACATCGAGGACGGCGG
CGTGCAGCTCGCCGACCACTACCAGCAGAACACCCCCATCGGCGACGGCCCCGTGCTGCTGCCCGACAAC
CACTACCTGAGCACCCAGTCCAAGCTGAGCAAAGACCCCAACGAGAAGCGCGATCACATGGTCCTGCTGG
AGTTCGTGACCGCCGCCGGGATCACTCTCGGCATGGACGAGCTGTACAAGTCCGGAA
