[The description below was written by a language model from this plasmid's Addgene catalogue record.]
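Description:
mTurquoise-ER-5 is a mammalian expression plasmid that produces the cyan fluorescent protein mTurquoise targeted to the endoplasmic reticulum. It is built on an mTurquoise fluorescent-protein backbone of about 4.75 kb (excluding the insert) and is maintained in E. coli as a high-copy plasmid under kanamycin selection. A neomycin resistance marker allows selection of transfected mammalian cells with G418. No feature table accompanies the record, so the specific origin of replication and the promoters driving the resistance marker are not stated.

The insert is derived from human calreticulin (CALR), an abundant ER-resident chaperone, and the record specifies that it is the ER signal peptide rather than the full protein. Expression is driven by the CMV promoter, a strong constitutive promoter in most mammalian cell lines, and the use of an SV40 polyA reverse sequencing primer suggests an SV40 polyadenylation signal downstream. A signal peptide directs the nascent fusion into the ER lumen during translation. The catalogue lists mTurquoise as an N-terminal tag on the backbone, but the exact order of elements, the linker (the "5" in the name is not explained), and whether a C-terminal ER retention motif is present are not given in the record.

The construct serves as a live-cell organelle marker for fluorescence microscopy, labelling the ER network in cyan, with excitation at 434 nm and emission at 474 nm. These spectral properties make it suitable for multicolour imaging alongside yellow, green or red fluorescent markers of other compartments or proteins.
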