Addgene plasmid #55550: mTurquoise-ER-5
Purpose: Localization: Endoplasmic Reticulum, Excitation: 434, Emission: 474
Depositing lab: Michael Davidson.
Backbone
  Vector backbone: mTurquoise
  Backbone size w/o insert (bp): 4750
  Vector type: Mammalian Expression
  Selectable markers: Neomycin (select with G418)
Growth in bacteria
  Bacterial resistance: Kanamycin, 50 μg/mL
  Growth temperature: 37°C
  Growth strain: DH5alpha
  Copy number: High Copy
Gene/Insert
  Gene/Insert name: ER (alt name: NM_004343.3)
  Species: H. sapiens (human)
  Mutation: ER Signal Peptide
  Entrez Gene: CALR (a.k.a. CALR1, CRT, HEL-S-99n, RO, SSA, cC1qR)
  Promoter: CMV
  Tag / fusion protein: mTurquoise (N terminal on backbone)
  Cloning method: Unknown
  Sequencing primers: 5′ CMV-F; 3′ SV40pA-R
Terms and licenses: Academic/Nonprofit Terms; Industry Terms
Depositor comments: . Excitation = 434; Emission = 474
How to cite: mTurquoise-ER-5 was a gift from Michael Davidson (Addgene plasmid # 55550 ; http://n2t.net/addgene:55550 ; RRID:Addgene_55550)
